Addgene plasmid #172119: pRabies-EGFP-rtTAn
Purpose: Expression of EGFP and rtTA-InteinN in Rabies virus infected cells
Depositing lab: Chun Xu. Depositing organization: Center for Excellence in Brain Science and Intelligence Technology, Chinese Academy of Sciences. Publication: An intein-split transactivator for intersectional neural imaging and optogenetic manipulation. Chen HS, Zhang XL, Yang RR, Wang GL, Zhu XY, Xu YF, Wang DY, Zhang N, Qiu S, Zhan LJ, Shen ZM, Xu XH, Long G, Xu C. Nat Commun. 2022 Jun 23;13(1):3605. doi: 10.1038/s41467-022-31255-x. PubMed 35739125.
Backbone
  Vector backbone: pSADdeltaG-F3
  Backbone manufacturer: Addgene(#32634)
  Backbone size w/o insert (bp): 15034
  Vector type: Rabies Virus
  Selectable markers: EGFP
Growth in bacteria
  Bacterial resistance: Ampicillin, 100 μg/mL
  Growth temperature: 37°C
  Growth strain: DH5alpha
  Copy number: High Copy
Gene/Insert
  Gene/Insert name: EGFP, rtTAn-InteinN
  Species: Synthetic
  Insert size (bp): 1690
  Promoter: CMV
  Cloning method: Ligation Independent Cloning
  Sequencing primers: 5′ ccgctgcatttcatcaaagtc; 3′ aggttgagaagtgttgccag
Resource information
  A portion of this plasmid was derived from a plasmid made by: EGFP from pWPI-EGFP-Puro, rtTAN from pLVX-TetOne-Puro(Clontech), InteinN from pLKO-GFP-IntN-ddFKBP (An intein-mediated modulation of protein stability system and its application to study human cytomegalovirus essential gene function. Deng Pan, et al. Sci Rep, 2016. 6: p. 26167.)
Terms and licenses: Academic/Nonprofit Terms; Industry Terms: Not Available to Industry
Depositor comments: Used Infusion cloning. 5' cloning site: SbfI (not destroyed), 3' cloning site: AscI (not destroyed). Please visit https://www.biorxiv.org/content/10.1101/2021.04.05.438407v1 for bioRxiv preprint.
How to cite: pRabies-EGFP-rtTAn was a gift from Chun Xu (Addgene plasmid # 172119 ; http://n2t.net/addgene:172119 ; RRID:Addgene_172119)
