[The description below was written by a language model from this plasmid's Addgene catalogue record and pLannotate feature annotations shown in this document.]
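Description:
pRabies-EGFP-rtTAn is a rabies virus genome plasmid built on the pSADdeltaG-F3 backbone. It carries a cDNA copy of the glycoprotein-deleted SAD B19 rabies genome, used to rescue recombinant virus in mammalian cells. It is maintained in E. coli as a high-copy plasmid through a ColE1/pUC-type origin with ampicillin resistance. The feature table also shows an f1 origin and an SV40/EM7-driven bleomycin/Zeocin resistance cassette inherited from the backbone.

A CMV enhancer/promoter, followed by a T7 promoter, drives transcription of the full-length viral cDNA. This is flanked by a hammerhead ribozyme upstream and a hepatitis delta virus ribozyme downstream, ahead of a bGH polyadenylation signal. Self-cleavage by the two ribozymes trims the transcript to exact viral genome ends, which is needed for encapsidation and replication. The annotated viral genes are N, P, M and L. No glycoprotein gene is annotated, and the region between M and L holds the roughly 1.7 kb synthetic insert, cloned between retained SbfI and AscI sites. The insert consists of EGFP followed by an N-terminal rtTA fragment fused to an N-intein. The annotation detects only the partial rtTA reading frame and does not label the intein. EGFP and the rtTA fragment appear as separate reading frames about 60 nt apart, but the record does not say how they are separated or linked.

According to the record, the construct expresses EGFP and rtTA-InteinN in rabies-infected cells. EGFP marks the infected neurons. The split transactivator half should be inactive until a complementary C-terminal intein fusion, supplied separately, allows protein splicing to rebuild functional rtTA. This supports intersectional, doxycycline-dependent expression from Tet-responsive promoters for neural imaging and optogenetic manipulation.
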