Features (pLannotate 1.2.2; 28 found; start..end, strand, type, name):
     28..80      -  misc_feature   bom (fragment): basis of mobility region from pBR322
    235..614     +  enhancer       CMV enhancer: human cytomegalovirus immediate early enhancer
    615..818     +  promoter       CMV promoter: human cytomegalovirus (CMV) immediate early promoter
    814..847     +  LTR            5' LTR (truncated) (fragment): truncated 5' long terminal repeat (LTR) from HIV-1
    863..881     +  promoter       T7 promoter: promoter for bacteriophage T7 RNA polymerase
    907..932     +  misc_RNA       sTRSV HHRz (fragment): hammerhead ribozyme from the tobacco ringspot virus satellite RNA (Khvorova et al., 2003)
   1018..2367    +  CDS            N: NCAP_RABVS - Experimental evidence at protein level: Swiss-Prot protein existence level 1. Encapsidates the genome in a ratio of one protein N per nine ribonucleotides, protecting it from nucleases. If expressed without protein P it binds non-specifically RNA and therefore can bind it's own mRNA. Interaction with protein P abolishes any non-specific RNA binding, and prevents phosphorylation. The soluble N-P complex encapsidates specifically the genomic RNA, with protein N protecting the genome like a pearl necklace. The encapsidated genomic RNA is termed the nucleocapsid (NC) and serves as tem
   2461..3351    +  CDS            P: PHOSP_RABVS - Experimental evidence at protein level: Swiss-Prot protein existence level 1. Non catalytic polymerase cofactor and regulatory protein that plays a role in viral transcription and replication. Stabilizes the RNA polymerase L to the N-RNA template and binds the soluble protein N, preventing it from encapsidating non-genomic RNA. Also inhibits host IFN-alpha and IFN-beta signaling by binding and retaining phosphorylated STAT1 in the cytoplasm or by inhibiting the DNA binding of STAT1 in the nucleus. Might be involved, through interaction with host dynein, in intracellular microtubu
   3446..4051    +  CDS            M: MATRX_RABVS - Experimental evidence at protein level: Swiss-Prot protein existence level 1. Plays a major role in assembly, budding and uncoating of virion after membrane fusion (PubMed:33208464). Completely covers the ribonucleoprotein coil and keep it in condensed bullet-shaped form. Inhibits viral transcription and stimulates replication. Plays a major role in early induction of TRAIL-mediated apoptosis in infected neurons (PubMed:12771432, PubMed:9847327). From Rabies virus (strain SAD B19) (RABV).
   4276..4992    +  CDS            EGFP: EGFP is a basic (constitutively fluorescent) green fluorescent protein published in 1996, derived from Aequorea victoria. It is reported to be a rapidly-maturing weak dimer with moderate acid sensitivity.
   5056..5673    +  CDS            rtTA3 (fragment): reverse tetracycline transactivator 3 activates expression from Tet-responsive promoters in the presence of doxycycline
   6050..12430   +  CDS            L: L_RABVS - Experimental evidence at protein level: Swiss-Prot protein existence level 1. RNA-directed RNA polymerase that catalyzes the replication of viral genomic RNA. The template is composed of the viral RNA tightly encapsidated by the nucleoprotein (N). The replicase mode is dependent on intracellular N protein concentration. In this mode, the polymerase replicates the whole viral genome without recognizing transcriptional signals, and the replicated genome is not caped or polyadenylated. From Rabies virus (strain SAD B19) (RABV).
  12562..12654   +  ncRNA          HDV ribozyme: Accession: RF00094 - Hepatitis delta virus ribozyme
  12809..13033   +  polyA_signal   bGH poly(A) signal: bovine growth hormone polyadenylation signal
  13037..13058   +  promoter       SV40 promoter (fragment): SV40 enhancer and early promoter
  13079..13507   +  rep_origin     f1 ori (sequence partly withheld): f1 bacteriophage origin of replication; arrow indicates direction of (+) strand synthesis
  13521..13850   +  promoter       SV40 promoter: SV40 enhancer and early promoter
  13898..13945   +  promoter       EM7 promoter: synthetic bacterial promoter&nbsp
  13964..14338   +  CDS            BleoR: antibiotic-binding protein; Sh ble from Streptoalloteichus hindustanus; confers resistance to bleomycin, phleomycin, and Zeocin™
  14348..14473   +  CDS            ble (fragment): BLE_KLEPN - Experimental evidence at protein level: Swiss-Prot protein existence level 1. Binding protein with a strong affinity to the bleomycin family of antibiotics. Binds to CL990; an antimitotic-antibiotic compound. From Klebsiella pneumoniae.
  14468..14589   +  polyA_signal   SV40 poly(A) signal: SV40 polyadenylation signal
  14660..14682   -  protein_bind   lac operator (fragment): The lac repressor binds to the lac operator to inhibit transcription in E. coli. This inhibition can be relieved by adding lactose or isopropyl-β-D-thiogalactopyranoside (IPTG). lac repressor encoded by lacI
  14686..14716   -  promoter       lac promoter: promoter for the E. coli lac operon
  14731..14752   -  protein_bind   CAP binding site: CAP binding activates transcription in the presence of cAMP. E. coli catabolite activator protein
  14765..14857   -  CDS            lacI (fragment): lac repressor; lacI; The lac repressor binds to the lac operator to inhibit transcription in E. coli. This inhibition can be relieved by adding lactose or isopropyl-β-D-thiogalactopyranoside (IPTG).
  15040..15628   -  rep_origin     ori: high-copy-number ColE1/pMB1/pBR322/pUC origin of replication
  15799..16659   -  CDS            AmpR: β-lactamase; bla; confers resistance to ampicillin, carbenicillin, and related antibiotics
  16660..16764   -  promoter       AmpR promoter: bla
>Addgene plasmid #172119 | pRabies-EGFP-rtTAn | addgene full sequence | sequence record 343536 | Addgene NGS Result
GACGGATCGGGAGATCTCCCGATCCCCTATGGTGCACTCTCAGTACAATCTGCTCTGATGCCGCATAGTT
AAGCCAGTATCTGCTCCCTGCTTGTGTGTTGGAGGTCGCTGAGTAGTGCGCGAGCAAAATTTAAGCTACA
ACAAGGCAAGGCTTGACCGACAATTGCATGAAGAATCTGCTTAGGGTTAGGCGTTTTGCGCTGCTTCGCG
ATGTACGGGCCAGATATACGCGTTGACATTGATTATTGACTAGTTATTAATAGTAATCAATTACGGGGTC
ATTAGTTCATAGCCCATATATGGAGTTCCGCGTTACATAACTTACGGTAAATGGCCCGCCTGGCTGACCG
CCCAACGACCCCCGCCCATTGACGTCAATAATGACGTATGTTCCCATAGTAACGCCAATAGGGACTTTCC
ATTGACGTCAATGGGTGGAGTATTTACGGTAAACTGCCCACTTGGCAGTACATCAAGTGTATCATATGCC
AAGTACGCCCCCTATTGACGTCAATGACGGTAAATGGCCCGCCTGGCATTATGCCCAGTACATGACCTTA
TGGGACTTTCCTACTTGGCAGTACATCTACGTATTAGTCATCGCTATTACCATGGTGATGCGGTTTTGGC
AGTACATCAATGGGCGTGGATAGCGGTTTGACTCACGGGGATTTCCAAGTCTCCACCCCATTGACGTCAA
TGGGAGTTTGTTTTGGCACCAAAATCAACGGGACTTTCCAAAATGTCGTAACAACTCCGCCCCATTGACG
CAAATGGGCGGTAGGCGTGTACGGTGGGAGGTCTATATAAGCAGAGCTCTCTGGCTAACTAGAGAACCCA
CTGCTTACTGGCTTATCGAAATTAATACGACTCACTATAGGGAGACCCAAGCTGGCTAGATTAAGCGTCT
GATGAGTCCGTGAGGACGAAACCCGGAGTCCCGGGTCACGCTTAACAACCAGATCAAAGAAAAAACAGAC
ATTGTCAATTGCAAAGCAAAAATGTAACACCCCTACAATGGATGCCGACAAGATTGTATTCAAAGTCAAT
AATCAGGTGGTCTCTTTGAAGCCTGAGATTATCGTGGATCAATATGAGTACAAGTACCCTGCCATCAAAG
ATTTGAAAAAGCCCTGTATAACCCTAGGAAAGGCTCCCGATTTAAATAAAGCATACAAGTCAGTTTTGTC
AGGCATGAGCGCCGCCAAACTTAATCCTGACGATGTATGTTCCTATTTGGCAGCGGCAATGCAGTTTTTT
GAGGGGACATGTCCGGAAGACTGGACCAGCTATGGAATTGTGATTGCACGAAAAGGAGATAAGATCACCC
CAGGTTCTCTGGTGGAGATAAAACGTACTGATGTAGAAGGGAATTGGGCTCTGACAGGAGGCATGGAACT
GACAAGAGACCCCACTGTCCCTGAGCATGCGTCCTTAGTCGGTCTTCTCTTGAGTCTGTATAGGTTGAGC
AAAATATCCGGGCAAAACACTGGTAACTATAAGACAAACATTGCAGACAGGATAGAGCAGATTTTTGAGA
CAGCCCCTTTTGTTAAAATCGTGGAACACCATACTCTAATGACAACTCACAAAATGTGTGCTAATTGGAG
TACTATACCAAACTTCAGATTTTTGGCCGGAACCTATGACATGTTTTTCTCCCGGATTGAGCATCTATAT
TCAGCAATCAGAGTGGGCACAGTTGTCACTGCTTATGAAGACTGTTCAGGACTGGTATCATTTACTGGGT
TCATAAAACAAATCAATCTCACCGCTAGAGAGGCAATACTATATTTCTTCCACAAGAACTTTGAGGAAGA
GATAAGAAGAATGTTTGAGCCAGGGCAGGAGACAGCTGTTCCTCACTCTTATTTCATCCACTTCCGTTCA
CTAGGCTTGAGTGGGAAATCTCCTTATTCATCAAATGCTGTTGGTCACGTGTTCAATCTCATTCACTTTG
TAGGATGCTATATGGGTCAAGTCAGATCCCTAAATGCAACGGTTATTGCTGCATGTGCTCCTCATGAAAT
GTCTGTTCTAGGGGGCTATCTGGGAGAGGAATTCTTCGGGAAAGGGACATTTGAAAGAAGATTCTTCAGA
GATGAGAAAGAACTTCAAGAATACGAGGCGGCTGAACTGACAAAGACTGACGTAGCACTGGCAGATGATG
GAACTGTCAACTCTGACGACGAGGACTACTTTTCAGGTGAAACCAGAAGTCCGGAGGCTGTTTATACTCG
AATCATGATGAATGGAGGTCGACTAAAGAGATCTCACATACGGAGATATGTCTCAGTCAGTTCCAATCAT
CAAGCCCGTCCAAACTCATTCGCCGAGTTTCTAAACAAGACATATTCGAGTGACTCATAAGAAGTTGAAT
AACAAAATGCCGGAAATCTACGGATTGTGTATATCCATCATGAAAAAAACTAACACCCCTCCTTTCGAAC
CATCCCAAACATGAGCAAGATCTTTGTCAATCCTAGTGCTATTAGAGCCGGTCTGGCCGATCTTGAGATG
GCTGAAGAAACTGTTGATCTGATCAATAGAAATATCGAAGACAATCAGGCTCATCTCCAAGGGGAACCCA
TAGAGGTGGACAATCTCCCTGAGGATATGGGGCGACTTCACCTGGATGATGGAAAATCGCCCAACCATGG
TGAGATAGCCAAGGTGGGAGAAGGCAAGTATCGAGAGGACTTTCAGATGGATGAAGGAGAGGATCCTAGC
TTCCTGTTCCAGTCATACCTGGAAAATGTTGGAGTCCAAATAGTCAGACAAATGAGGTCAGGAGAGAGAT
TTCTCAAGATATGGTCACAGACCGTAGAAGAGATTATATCCTATGTCGCGGTCAACTTTCCCAACCCTCC
AGGAAAGTCTTCAGAGGATAAATCAACCCAGACTACTGGCCGAGAGCTCAAGAAGGAGACAACACCCACT
CCTTCTCAGAGAGAAAGCCAATCATCGAAAGCCAGGATGGCGGCTCAAATTGCTTCTGGCCCTCCAGCCC
TTGAATGGTCGGCTACCAATGAAGAGGATGATCTATCAGTGGAGGCTGAGATCGCTCACCAGATTGCAGA
AAGTTTCTCCAAAAAATATAAGTTTCCCTCTCGATCCTCAGGGATACTCTTGTATAATTTTGAGCAATTG
AAAATGAACCTTGATGATATAGTTAAAGAGGCAAAAAATGTACCAGGTGTGACCCGTTTAGCCCATGACG
GGTCCAAACTCCCCCTAAGATGTGTACTGGGATGGGTCGCTTTGGCCAACTCTAAGAAATTCCAGTTGTT
AGTCGAATCCGACAAGCTGAGTAAAATCATGCAAGATGACTTGAATCGCTATACATCTTGCTAACCGAAC
CTCTCCCCTCAGTCCCTCTAGACAATAAAATCCGAGATGTCCCAAAGTCAACATGAAAAAAACAGGCAAC
ACCACTGATAAATCGATGAACCTCCTACGTAAGATAGTGAAAAACCGCAGGGACGAGGACACTCAAAAAT
CCTCTCCCGCGTCAGCCCCTCTGGATGACGATGACTTGTGGCTTCCACCCCCTGAATACGTCCCGCTGAA
AGAACTTACAGGCAAGAAGAACATGAGGAACTTTTGTATCAACGGAAGGGTTAAAGTGTGTAGCCCGAAT
GGTTACTCGTTCAGGATCCTGCGGCACATTCTGAAATCATTCGACGAGATATATTCTGGGAATCATAGGA
TGATCGGGTTAGTCAAAGTGGTTATTGGACTGGCTTTGTCAGGATCTCCAGTCCCTGAGGGCCTGAACTG
GGTATACAAATTGAGGAGAACCTTTATCTTCCAGTGGGCTGATTCCAGGGGCCCTCTTGAAGGGGAGGAG
TTGGAATACTCTCAGGAGATCACTTGGGATGATGATACTGAGTTCGTCGGATTGCAAATAAGAGTGATTG
CAAAACAGTGTCATATCCAGGGCAGAGTCTGGTGTATCAACATGAACCCGAGAGCATGTCAACTATGGTC
TGACATGTCTCTTCAGACACAAAGGTCCGAAGAGGACAAAGATTCCTCTCTGCTTCTAGAATAACGTACG
TCAGATTATATCCCGCAAATTTATCACTTGTTTACCTCTGGAGGAGAGAACATATGGGCTCAACTCCAAC
CCTTGGGAGCAATATAACAAAAAACATGTTATGGTGCCATTAAACCGCTGCATTTCATCAAAGTCAAGTT
GATTACCTTTACATTTTGATCCTCTTGGATGTGAAAAAAACTATTAACATCCCTCAAAGGACCTGCAGGG
CCACCATGGTGAGCAAGGGCGAGGAGCTGTTCACCGGGGTGGTGCCCATCCTGGTCGAGCTGGACGGCGA
CGTAAACGGCCACAAGTTCAGCGTGTCCGGCGAGGGCGAGGGCGATGCCACCTACGGCAAGCTGACCCTG
AAGTTCATCTGCACCACCGGCAAGCTGCCCGTGCCCTGGCCCACCCTCGTGACCACCCTGACCTACGGCG
TGCAGTGCTTCAGCCGCTACCCCGACCACATGAAGCAGCACGACTTCTTCAAGTCCGCCATGCCCGAAGG
CTACGTCCAGGAGCGCACCATCTTCTTCAAGGACGACGGCAACTACAAGACCCGCGCCGAGGTGAAGTTC
GAGGGCGACACCCTGGTGAACCGCATCGAGCTGAAGGGCATCGACTTCAAGGAGGACGGCAACATCCTGG
GGCACAAGCTGGAGTACAACTACAACAGCCACAACGTCTATATCATGGCCGACAAGCAGAAGAACGGCAT
CAAGGTGAACTTCAAGATCCGCCACAACATCGAGGACGGCAGCGTGCAGCTCGCCGACCACTACCAGCAG
AACACCCCCATCGGCGACGGCCCCGTGCTGCTGCCCGACAACCACTACCTGAGCACCCAGTCCGCCCTGA
GCAAAGACCCCAACGAGAAGCGCGATCACATGGTCCTGCTGGAGTTCGTGACCGCCGCCGGGATCACTCT
CGGCATGGACGAGCTGTACAAGGGCAGTGGAGAGGGCAGAGGAAGTCTGCTAACATGCGGTGACGTCGAG
GAGAATCCTGGCCCATCTAGACTGGACAAGAGCAAAGTCATAAACTCTGCTCTGGAATTACTCAATGGAG
TCGGTATCGAAGGCCTGACGACAAGGAAACTCGCTCAAAAGCTGGGAGTTGAGCAGCCTACCCTGTACTG
GCACGTGAAGAACAAGCGGGCCCTGCTCGATGCCCTGCCAATCGAGATGCTGGACAGGCATCATACCCAC
TCCTGCCCCCTGGAAGGCGAGTCATGGCAAGACTTTCTGCGGAACAACGCCAAGTCATACCGCTGTGCTC
TCCTCTCACATCGCGACGGGGCTAAAGTGCATCTCGGCACCCGCCCAACAGAGAAACAGTACGAAACCCT
GGAAAATCAGCTCGCGTTCCTGTGTCAGCAAGGCTTCTCCCTGGAGAACGCACTGTACGCTCTGTCCGCC
GTGGGCCACTTTACACTGGGCTGCGTATTGGAGGAACAGGAGCATCAAGTAGCAAAAGAGGAAAGAGAGA
CACCTACCACCGATTCTATGCCCCCACTTCTGAAACAAGCAATTGAGCTGTTCGACCGGCAGGGAGCCGA
ACCTGCCTTCCTTTTCGGCCTGGAACTAATCATATGTGGCCTGGAGAAACAGCTAAAGTGCGAAAGCGGC
GGGACCCGCAGCGGCTACTGCCTGGACCTGAAGACCCAGGTGCAGACCCCCCAGGGCATGAAGGAGATCA
GCAACATCCAGGTGGGCGACCTGGTGCTGAGCAACACCGGCTACAACGAGGTGCTGAACGTGTTCCCCAA
GAGCAAGAAGAAGAGCTACAAGATCACCCTGGAGGACGGCAAGGAGATCATCTGCAGCGAGGAGCACCTG
TTCCCCACCCAGACCGGCGAGATGAACATCAGCGGCGGCCTGAAGGAGGGCATGTGCCTGTACGTGAAGG
AGTAAGGCGCGCCTACCCGCGGTAGCTTTTCAGTCGAGAAAAAAACATTAGATCAGAAGAACAACTGGCA
ACACTTCTCAACCTGAGACTTACTTCAAGATGCTCGATCCTGGAGAGGTCTATGATGACCCTATTGACCC
AATCGAGTTAGAGGCTGAACCCAGAGGAACCCCCATTGTCCCCAACATCTTGAGGAACTCTGACTACAAT
CTCAACTCTCCTTTGATAGAAGATCCTGCTAGACTAATGTTAGAATGGTTAAAAACAGGGAATAGACCTT
ATCGGATGACTCTAACAGACAATTGCTCCAGGTCTTTCAGAGTTTTGAAAGATTATTTCAAGAAGGTAGA
TTTGGGTTCTCTCAAGGTGGGCGGAATGGCTGCACAGTCAATGATTTCTCTCTGGTTATATGGTGCCCAC
TCTGAATCCAACAGGAGCCGGAGATGTATAACAGACTTGGCCCATTTCTATTCCAAGTCGTCCCCCATAG
AGAAGCTGTTGAATCTCACGCTAGGAAATAGAGGGCTGAGAATCCCCCCAGAGGGAGTGTTAAGTTGCCT
TGAGAGGGTTGATTATGATAATGCATTTGGAAGGTATCTTGCCAACACGTATTCCTCTTACTTGTTCTTC
CATGTAATCACCTTATACATGAACGCCCTAGACTGGGATGAAGAAAAGACCATCCTAGCATTATGGAAAG
ATTTAACCTCAGTGGACATCGGGAAGGACTTGGTAAAGTTCAAAGACCAAATATGGGGACTGCTGATCGT
GACAAAGGACTTTGTTTACTCCCAAAGTTCCAATTGTCTTTTTGACAGAAACTACACACTTATGCTAAAA
GATCTTTTCTTGTCTCGCTTCAACTCCTTAATGGTCTTGCTCTCTCCCCCAGAGCCCCGATACTCAGATG
ACTTGATATCTCAACTATGCCAGCTGTACATTGCTGGGGATCAAGTCTTGTCTATGTGTGGAAACTCCGG
CTATGAAGTCATCAAAATATTGGAGCCATATGTCGTGAATAGTTTAGTCCAGAGAGCAGAAAAGTTTAGG
CCTCTCATTCATTCCTTGGGAGACTTTCCTGTATTTATAAAAGACAAGGTAAGTCAACTTGAAGAGACGT
TCGGTCCCTGTGCAAGAAGGTTCTTTAGGGCTCTGGATCAATTCGACAACATACATGACTTGGTTTTTGT
GTTTGGCTGTTACAGGCATTGGGGGCACCCATATATAGATTATCGAAAGGGTCTGTCAAAACTATATGAT
CAGGTTCACCTTAAAAAAATGATAGATAAGTCCTACCAGGAGTGCTTAGCAAGCGACCTAGCCAGGAGGA
TCCTTAGATGGGGTTTTGATAAGTACTCCAAGTGGTATCTGGATTCAAGATTCCTAGCCCGAGACCACCC
CTTGACTCCTTATATCAAAACCCAAACATGGCCACCCAAACATATTGTAGACTTGGTGGGGGATACATGG
CACAAGCTCCCGATCACGCAGATCTTTGAGATTCCTGAATCAATGGATCCGTCAGAAATATTGGATGACA
AATCACATTCTTTCACCAGAACGAGACTAGCTTCTTGGCTGTCAGAAAACCGAGGGGGGCCTGTTCCTAG
CGAAAAAGTTATTATCACGGCCCTGTCTAAGCCGCCTGTCAATCCCCGAGAGTTTCTGAGGTCTATAGAC
CTCGGAGGATTGCCAGATGAAGACTTGATAATTGGCCTCAAGCCAAAGGAACGGGAATTGAAGATTGAAG
GTCGATTCTTTGCTCTAATGTCATGGAATCTAAGATTGTATTTTGTCATCACTGAAAAACTCTTGGCCAA
CTACATCTTGCCACTTTTTGACGCGCTGACTATGACAGACAACCTGAACAAGGTGTTTAAAAAGCTGATC
GACAGGGTCACCGGGCAAGGGCTTTTGGACTATTCAAGGGTCACATATGCATTTCACCTGGACTATGAAA
AGTGGAACAACCATCAAAGATTAGAGTCAACAGAGGATGTATTTTCTGTCCTAGATCAAGTGTTTGGATT
GAAGAGAGTGTTTTCTAGAACACACGAGTTTTTTCAAAAGGCCTGGATCTATTATTCAGACAGATCAGAC
CTCATCGGGTTACGGGAGGATCAAATATACTGCTTAGATGCGTCCAACGGCCCAACCTGTTGGAATGGCC
AGGATGGCGGGCTAGAAGGCTTACGGCAGAAGGGCTGGAGTCTAGTCAGCTTATTGATGATAGATAGAGA
ATCTCAAATCAGGAACACAAGAACCAAAATACTAGCTCAAGGAGACAACCAGGTTTTATGTCCGACATAC
ATGTTGTCGCCAGGGCTATCTCAAGAGGGGCTCCTCTATGAATTGGAGAGAATATCAAGGAATGCACTTT
CGATATACAGAGCCGTCGAGGAAGGGGCATCTAAGCTAGGGCTGATCATCAAGAAAGAAGAGACCATGTG
TAGTTATGACTTCCTCATCTATGGAAAAACCCCTTTGTTTAGAGGTAACATATTGGTGCCTGAGTCCAAA
AGATGGGCCAGAGTCTCTTGCGTCTCTAATGACCAAATAGTCAACCTCGCCAATATAATGTCGACAGTGT
CCACCAATGCGCTAACAGTGGCACAACACTCTCAATCTTTGATCAAACCGATGAGGGATTTTCTGCTCAT
GTCAGTACAGGCAGTCTTTCACTACCTGCTATTTAGCCCAATCTTAAAGGGAAGAGTTTACAAGATTCTG
AGCGCTGAAGGGGAGAGCTTTCTCCTAGCCATGTCAAGGATAATCTATCTAGATCCTTCTTTGGGAGGGA
TATCTGGAATGTCCCTCGGAAGATTCCATATACGACAGTTCTCAGACCCTGTCTCTGAAGGGTTATCCTT
CTGGAGAGAGATCTGGTTAAGCTCCCAAGAGTCCTGGATTCACGCGTTGTGTCAAGAGGCTGGAAACCCA
GATCTTGGAGAGAGAACACTCGAGAGCTTCACTCGCCTTCTAGAAGATCCGACCACCTTAAATATCAGAG
GAGGGGCCAGTCCTACCATTCTACTCAAGGATGCAATCAGAAAGGCTTTATATGACGAGGTGGACAAGGT
GGAAAATTCAGAGTTTCGAGAGGCAATCCTGTTGTCCAAGACCCATAGAGATAATTTTATACTCTTCTTA
ATATCTGTTGAGCCTCTGTTTCCTCGATTTCTCAGTGAGCTATTCAGTTCGTCTTTTTTGGGAATCCCCG
AGTCAATCATTGGATTGATACAAAACTCCCGAACGATAAGAAGGCAGTTTAGAAAGAGTCTCTCAAAAAC
TTTAGAAGAATCCTTCTACAACTCAGAGATCCACGGGATTAGTCGGATGACCCAGACACCTCAGAGGGTT
GGGGGGGTGTGGCCTTGCTCTTCAGAGAGGGCAGATCTACTTAGGGAGATCTCTTGGGGAAGAAAAGTGG
TAGGCACGACAGTTCCTCACCCTTCTGAGATGTTGGGATTACTTCCCAAGTCCTCTATTTCTTGCACTTG
TGGAGCAACAGGAGGAGGCAATCCTAGAGTTTCTGTATCAGTACTCCCGTCCTTTGATCAGTCATTTTTT
TCACGAGGCCCCCTAAAGGGATACTTGGGCTCGTCCACCTCTATGTCGACCCAGCTATTCCATGCATGGG
AAAAAGTCACTAATGTTCATGTGGTGAAGAGAGCTCTATCGTTAAAAGAATCTATAAACTGGTTCATTAC
TAGAGATTCCAACTTGGCTCAAGCTCTAATTAGGAACATTATGTCTCTGACAGGCCCTGATTTCCCTCTA
GAGGAGGCCCCTGTCTTCAAAAGGACGGGGTCAGCCTTGCATAGGTTCAAGTCTGCCAGATACAGCGAAG
GAGGGTATTCTTCTGTCTGCCCGAACCTCCTCTCTCATATTTCTGTTAGTACAGACACCATGTCTGATTT
GACCCAAGACGGGAAGAACTACGATTTCATGTTCCAGCCATTGATGCTTTATGCACAGACATGGACATCA
GAGCTGGTACAGAGAGACACAAGGCTAAGAGACTCTACGTTTCATTGGCACCTCCGATGCAACAGGTGTG
TGAGACCCATTGACGACGTGACCCTGGAGACCTCTCAGATCTTCGAGTTTCCGGATGTGTCGAAAAGAAT
ATCCAGAATGGTTTCTGGGGCTGTGCCTCACTTCCAGAGGCTTCCCGATATCCGTCTGAGACCAGGAGAT
TTTGAATCTCTAAGCGGTAGAGAAAAGTCTCACCATATCGGATCAGCTCAGGGGCTCTTATACTCAATCT
TAGTGGCAATTCACGACTCAGGATACAATGATGGAACCATCTTCCCTGTCAACATATACGGCAAGGTTTC
CCCTAGAGACTATTTGAGAGGGCTCGCAAGGGGAGTATTGATAGGATCCTCGATTTGCTTCTTGACAAGA
ATGACAAATATCAATATTAATAGACCTCTTGAATTGGTCTCAGGGGTAATCTCATATATTCTCCTGAGGC
TAGATAACCATCCCTCCTTGTACATAATGCTCAGAGAACCGTCTCTTAGAGGAGAGATATTTTCTATCCC
TCAGAAAATCCCCGCCGCTTATCCAACCACTATGAAAGAAGGCAACAGATCAATCTTGTGTTATCTCCAA
CATGTGCTACGCTATGAGCGAGAGATAATCACGGCGTCTCCAGAGAATGACTGGCTATGGATCTTTTCAG
ACTTTAGAAGTGCCAAAATGACGTACCTATCCCTCATTACTTACCAGTCTCATCTTCTACTCCAGAGGGT
TGAGAGAAACCTATCTAAGAGTATGAGAGATAACCTGCGACAATTGAGTTCTTTGATGAGGCAGGTGCTG
GGCGGGCACGGAGAAGATACCTTAGAGTCAGACGACAACATTCAACGACTGCTAAAAGACTCTTTACGAA
GGACAAGATGGGTGGATCAAGAGGTGCGCCATGCAGCTAGAACCATGACTGGAGATTACAGCCCCAACAA
GAAGGTGTCCCGTAAGGTAGGATGTTCAGAATGGGTCTGCTCTGCTCAACAGGTTGCAGTCTCTACCTCA
GCAAACCCGGCCCCTGTCTCGGAGCTTGACATAAGGGCCCTCTCTAAGAGGTTCCAGAACCCTTTGATCT
CGGGCTTGAGAGTGGTTCAGTGGGCAACCGGTGCTCATTATAAGCTTAAGCCTATTCTAGATGATCTCAA
TGTTTTCCCATCTCTCTGCCTTGTAGTTGGGGACGGGTCAGGGGGGATATCAAGGGCAGTCCTCAACATG
TTTCCAGATGCCAAGCTTGTGTTCAACAGTCTTTTAGAGGTGAATGACCTGATGGCTTCCGGAACACATC
CACTGCCTCCTTCAGCAATCATGAGGGGAGGAAATGATATCGTCTCCAGAGTGATAGATCTTGACTCAAT
CTGGGAAAAACCGTCCGACTTGAGAAACTTGGCAACCTGGAAATACTTCCAGTCAGTCCAAAAGCAGGTC
AACATGTCCTATGACCTCATTATTTGCGATGCAGAAGTTACTGACATTGCATCTATCAACCGGATCACCC
TGTTAATGTCCGATTTTGCATTGTCTATAGATGGACCACTCTATTTGGTCTTCAAAACTTATGGGACTAT
GCTAGTAAATCCAAACTACAAGGCTATTCAACACCTGTCAAGAGCGTTCCCCTCGGTCACAGGGTTTATC
ACCCAAGTAACTTCGTCTTTTTCATCTGAGCTCTACCTCCGATTCTCCAAACGAGGGAAGTTTTTCAGAG
ATGCTGAGTACTTGACCTCTTCCACCCTTCGAGAAATGAGCCTTGTGTTATTCAATTGTAGCAGCCCCAA
GAGTGAGATGCAGAGAGCTCGTTCCTTGAACTATCAGGATCTTGTGAGAGGATTTCCTGAAGAAATCATA
TCAAATCCTTACAATGAGATGATCATAACTCTGATTGACAGTGATGTAGAATCTTTTCTAGTCCACAAGA
TGGTTGATGATCTTGAGTTACAGAGGGGAACTCTGTCTAAAGTGGCTATCATTATAGCCATCATGATAGT
TTTCTCCAACAGAGTCTTCAACGTTTCCAAACCCCTAACTGACCCCTCGTTCTATCCACCGTCTGATCCC
AAAATCCTGAGGCACTTCAACATATGTTGCAGTACTATGATGTATCTATCTACTGCTTTAGGTGACGTCC
CTAGCTTCGCAAGACTTCACGACCTGTATAACAGACCTATAACTTATTACTTCAGAAAGCAAGTCATTCG
AGGGAACGTTTATCTATCTTGGAGTTGGTCCAACGACACCTCAGTGTTCAAAAGGGTAGCCTGTAATTCT
AGCCTGAGTCTGTCATCTCACTGGATCAGGTTGATTTACAAGATAGTGAAGACTACCAGACTCGTTGGCA
GCATCAAGGATCTATCCAGAGAAGTGGAAAGACACCTTCATAGGTACAACAGGTGGATCACCCTAGAGGA
TATCAGATCTAGATCATCCCTACTAGACTACAGTTGCCTGTGAACCGGATACTCCTGGAAGCCTGCCCAT
GCTAAGACTCTTGTGTGATGTATCTTGAAAAAAACAAGATCCTAAATCTGAACCTTTGGTTGTTTGATTG
TTTTTCTCATTTTTGTTGTTTATTTGTTAAGCGTGGGTCGGCATGGCATCTCCACCTCCTCGCGGTCCGA
CCTGGGCATCCGAAGGAGGACGCACGTCCACTCGGATGGCTAAGGGAGAAGGGCGAATTCCAGCACACTG
GCGGCCGTTACTAGTGGATCCGAGCTCGGTACCGAGCTCGGATCCACTAGTCCAGTGTGGTGGAATTCTG
CAGATATCCAGCACAGTGGCGGCCGCTCGAGTCTAGAGGGCCCGTTTAAACCCGCTGATCAGCCTCGACT
GTGCCTTCTAGTTGCCAGCCATCTGTTGTTTGCCCCTCCCCCGTGCCTTCCTTGACCCTGGAAGGTGCCA
CTCCCACTGTCCTTTCCTAATAAAATGAGGAAATTGCATCGCATTGTCTGAGTAGGTGTCATTCTATTCT
GGGGGGTGGGGTGGGGCAGGACAGCAAGGGGGAGGATTGGGAAGACAATAGCAGGCATGCTGGGGATGCG
GTGGGCTCTATGGCTTCTGAGGCGGAAAGAACCAGCTGGGGCTCTAGGGGGTATCCCC
[124 nt withheld, positions 13079-13202]
C
[91 nt withheld, positions 13204-13294]
A
[49 nt withheld, positions 13296-13344]
CCTTTGACGTTGGAGTCCACGTTCTTT
[37 nt withheld, positions 13372-13408]
ACCCTATCTCGGTCTATTCTTTTGATTTATAAGGGATTTTGCCGATTTCGGCCTATTGGTTAAAAAATGA
GCTGATTTAACAAAAATTTAACGCGAATTAATTCTGTGGAATGTGTGTCAGTTAGGGTGTGGAAAGTCCC
CAGGCTCCCCAGCAGGCAGAAGTATGCAAAGCATGCATCTCAATTAGTCAGCAACCAGGTGTGGAAAGTC
CCCAGGCTCCCCAGCAGGCAGAAGTATGCAAAGCATGCATCTCAATTAGTCAGCAACCATAGTCCCGCCC
CTAACTCCGCCCATCCCGCCCCTAACTCCGCCCAGTTCCGCCCATTCTCCGCCCCATGGCTGACTAATTT
TTTTTATTTATGCAGAGGCCGAGGCCGCCTCTGCCTCTGAGCTATTCCAGAAGTAGTGAGGAGGCTTTTT
TGGAGGCCTAGGCTTTTGCAAAAAGCTCCCGGGAGCTTGTATATCCATTTTCGGATCTGATCAGCACGTG
TTGACAATTAATCATCGGCATAGTATATCGGCATAGTATAATACGACAAGGTGAGGAACTAAACCATGGC
CAAGTTGACCAGTGCCGTTCCGGTGCTCACCGCGCGCGACGTCGCCGGAGCGGTCGAGTTCTGGACCGAC
CGGCTCGGGTTCTCCCGGGACTTCGTGGAGGACGACTTCGCCGGTGTGGTCCGGGACGACGTGACCCTGT
TCATCAGCGCGGTCCAGGACCAGGTGGTGCCGGACAACACCCTGGCCTGGGTGTGGGTGCGCGGCCTGGA
CGAGCTGTACGCCGAGTGGTCGGAGGTCGTGTCCACGAACTTCCGGGACGCCTCCGGGCCGGCCATGACC
GAGATCGGCGAGCAGCCGTGGGGGCGGGAGTTCGCCCTGCGCGACCCGGCCGGCAACTGCGTGCACTTCG
TGGCCGAGGAGCAGGACTGACACGTGCTACGAGATTTCGATTCCACCGCCGCCTTCTATGAAAGGTTGGG
CTTCGGAATCGTTTTCCGGGACGCCGGCTGGATGATCCTCCAGCGCGGGGATCTCATGCTGGAGTTCTTC
GCCCACCCCAACTTGTTTATTGCAGCTTATAATGGTTACAAATAAAGCAATAGCATCACAAATTTCACAA
ATAAAGCATTTTTTTCACTGCATTCTAGTTGTGGTTTGTCCAAACTCATCAATGTATCTTATCATGTCTG
TATACCGTCGACCTCTAGCTAGAGCTTGGCGTAATCATGGTCATAGCTGTTTCCTGTGTGAAATTGTTAT
CCGCTCACAATTCCACACAACATACGAGCCGGAAGCATAAAGTGTAAAGCCTGGGGTGCCTAATGAGTGA
GCTAACTCACATTAATTGCGTTGCGCTCACTGCCCGCTTTCCAGTCGGGAAACCTGTCGTGCCAGCTGCA
TTAATGAATCGGCCAACGCGCGGGGAGAGGCGGTTTGCGTATTGGGCGCTCTTCCGCTTCCTCGCTCACT
GACTCGCTGCGCTCGGTCGTTCGGCTGCGGCGAGCGGTATCAGCTCACTCAAAGGCGGTAATACGGTTAT
CCACAGAATCAGGGGATAACGCAGGAAAGAACATGTGAGCAAAAGGCCAGCAAAAGGCCAGGAACCGTAA
AAAGGCCGCGTTGCTGGCGTTTTTCCATAGGCTCCGCCCCCCTGACGAGCATCACAAAAATCGACGCTCA
AGTCAGAGGTGGCGAAACCCGACAGGACTATAAAGATACCAGGCGTTTCCCCCTGGAAGCTCCCTCGTGC
GCTCTCCTGTTCCGACCCTGCCGCTTACCGGATACCTGTCCGCCTTTCTCCCTTCGGGAAGCGTGGCGCT
TTCTCATAGCTCACGCTGTAGGTATCTCAGTTCGGTGTAGGTCGTTCGCTCCAAGCTGGGCTGTGTGCAC
GAACCCCCCGTTCAGCCCGACCGCTGCGCCTTATCCGGTAACTATCGTCTTGAGTCCAACCCGGTAAGAC
ACGACTTATCGCCACTGGCAGCAGCCACTGGTAACAGGATTAGCAGAGCGAGGTATGTAGGCGGTGCTAC
AGAGTTCTTGAAGTGGTGGCCTAACTACGGCTACACTAGAAGAACAGTATTTGGTATCTGCGCTCTGCTG
AAGCCAGTTACCTTCGGAAAAAGAGTTGGTAGCTCTTGATCCGGCAAACAAACCACCGCTGGTAGCGGTG
GTTTTTTTGTTTGCAAGCAGCAGATTACGCGCAGAAAAAAAGGATCTCAAGAAGATCCTTTGATCTTTTC
TACGGGGTCTGACGCTCAGTGGAACGAAAACTCACGTTAAGGGATTTTGGTCATGAGATTATCAAAAAGG
ATCTTCACCTAGATCCTTTTAAATTAAAAATGAAGTTTTAAATCAATCTAAAGTATATATGAGTAAACTT
GGTCTGACAGTTACCAATGCTTAATCAGTGAGGCACCTATCTCAGCGATCTGTCTATTTCGTTCATCCAT
AGTTGCCTGACTCCCCGTCGTGTAGATAACTACGATACGGGAGGGCTTACCATCTGGCCCCAGTGCTGCA
ATGATACCGCGAGACCCACGCTCACCGGCTCCAGATTTATCAGCAATAAACCAGCCAGCCGGAAGGGCCG
AGCGCAGAAGTGGTCCTGCAACTTTATCCGCCTCCATCCAGTCTATTAATTGTTGCCGGGAAGCTAGAGT
AAGTAGTTCGCCAGTTAATAGTTTGCGCAACGTTGTTGCCATTGCTACAGGCATCGTGGTGTCACGCTCG
TCGTTTGGTATGGCTTCATTCAGCTCCGGTTCCCAACGATCAAGGCGAGTTACATGATCCCCCATGTTGT
GCAAAAAAGCGGTTAGCTCCTTCGGTCCTCCGATCGTTGTCAGAAGTAAGTTGGCCGCAGTGTTATCACT
CATGGTTATGGCAGCACTGCATAATTCTCTTACTGTCATGCCATCCGTAAGATGCTTTTCTGTGACTGGT
GAGTACTCAACCAAGTCATTCTGAGAATAGTGTATGCGGCGACCGAGTTGCTCTTGCCCGGCGTCAATAC
GGGATAATACCGCGCCACATAGCAGAACTTTAAAAGTGCTCATCATTGGAAAACGTTCTTCGGGGCGAAA
ACTCTCAAGGATCTTACCGCTGTTGAGATCCAGTTCGATGTAACCCACTCGTGCACCCAACTGATCTTCA
GCATCTTTTACTTTCACCAGCGTTTCTGGGTGAGCAAAAACAGGAAGGCAAAATGCCGCAAAAAAGGGAA
TAAGGGCGACACGGAAATGTTGAATACTCATACTCTTCCTTTTTCAATATTATTGAAGCATTTATCAGGG
TTATTGTCTCATGAGCGGATACATATTTGAATGTATTTAGAAAAATAAACAAATAGGGGTTCCGCGCACA
TTTCCCCGAAAAGTGCCACCTGACGTC
